>Addgene plasmid #10706 | 1257 pGEX4T3 GST FKHR | addgene partial sequence | sequence record 17659 | 10706 with pGEX5'
TCGGATCTGGTTCGCGTGGATCCATGGCCGAGGCGCCTCAGGTGGTGGAGATCGACCCGGACTTCGAGCC
GCTGCCCCGGCCGCGCTCGTGCACCTGGCCGCTGCCCAGGCCGGAGTTTAGCCAGTCCAACTCGGCCACC
TCCAGCCCGGCGCCGTCGGGCAGCGCGGCTGCCAACCCCGACGCCGCGGCGGGCCTGCCCTCGGCCTCGG
CTGCCGCTGTCAGCGCCGACTTCATGAGCAACCTGAGCTTGCTGGAGGAGAGCGAGGACTTCCCGCAGGC
GCCCGGCTCCGTGGCGGCGGCGGTGGCGGCGGCGGCCGCCGCGGCCGCCACCGGGGGGCTGTGCGGGGAC
TTCCAGGGCCCGGAGGCGGGCTGCCTGCACCCAGCGCCACCGCAGCCCCCGCCGCCCGGGCCGCTGTCGC
AGCACCCGCCGGTGCCCCCCGCCGCCGCTGGGCCGCTCGCGGGGCAGCCGCGCAAGAGCAGCTCGTCCCG
CCGCAACGCGTGGGGCAACCTGTCCTACGCCGACCTCATCACCAAGGCCATCGAGAGCTCGGCGGAGAAG
CGGCTCACGCTGTCGCAGATCTACGAGTGGATGGTCAAGAGCGTGCCCTACTTCAAGGATAAGGGTGACA
GCAACAGCTCGGCGGGCTGG
