[The description below was written by a language model from this plasmid's Addgene catalogue record.]
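Description:
1257 pGEX4T3 GST FKHR is a bacterial expression plasmid built on the pGEX4T3 backbone (about 5 kb without insert) for producing human FKHR, also known as FOXO1 or FOXO1A, as a glutathione S-transferase fusion protein in E. coli. It is maintained as a high-copy plasmid under ampicillin selection. The record gives no feature table, so the origin of replication, promoter and other backbone elements are not itemised. pGEX-series vectors generally drive expression from an IPTG-inducible tac promoter and carry a lacI repressor gene, and the 4T series encodes a thrombin cleavage site between GST and the cloning site, but these details are inferred from the backbone name rather than from the record.

The insert is roughly 2 kb of human FOXO1 coding sequence, cloned by restriction digestion between BamHI at the 5′ end and XhoI at the 3′ end, with both sites preserved so the fragment can be excised again. The GST moiety comes from the backbone and sits at the N terminus of the forkhead transcription factor. The record does not say whether the insert is wild type or carries any mutations, nor whether it spans the full open reading frame, although the size is consistent with a full-length or near full-length coding region.

The record does not state a specific purpose. Constructs of this kind are typically used to express and affinity-purify the recombinant protein on glutathione resin, for example as a substrate for in vitro kinase assays, for pull-down interaction studies or for DNA-binding experiments.
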