Addgene plasmid #10706: 1257 pGEX4T3 GST FKHR
Depositing lab: William Sellers. Depositing organization: Dana-Farber Cancer Institute.
Backbone
  Vector backbone: pGEX4T3
  Backbone size w/o insert (bp): 4968
  Vector type: Bacterial Expression
Growth in bacteria
  Bacterial resistance: Ampicillin, 100 μg/mL
  Growth temperature: 37°C
  Growth strain: DH5alpha
  Copy number: High Copy
Gene/Insert
  Gene/Insert name: FKHR (alt name: FOXO1A)
  Species: H. sapiens (human)
  Insert size (bp): 2000
  Entrez Gene: FOXO1 (a.k.a. FKH1, FKHR, FOXO1A)
  Tag / fusion protein: GST (N terminal on backbone)
  Cloning method: Restriction Enzyme; 5′ cloning site BamHI (not destroyed); 3′ cloning site XhoI (not destroyed)
  Sequencing primers: 5′ pGEX5'
Terms and licenses: Academic/Nonprofit Terms; Industry Terms: Not Available to Industry
How to cite: 1257 pGEX4T3 GST FKHR was a gift from William Sellers (Addgene plasmid # 10706 ; http://n2t.net/addgene:10706 ; RRID:Addgene_10706)
